Addgene plasmid #130215: pRDAX-EMMI-007 Esp3I//(A)-AarI-SacB-AarI-(Z)//Esp3I
Purpose: EMMA Kit # 1000000119 extension
Depositing lab: Gary Lewin. Depositing organization: Max-Delbrueck-Centrum fuer Molekulare Medizin (MDC).
Backbone
  Vector backbone: custom built
  Vector type: Synthetic Biology
Growth in bacteria
  Bacterial resistance: Kanamycin, 50 μg/mL
  Growth temperature: 37°C
  Growth strain: DH5alpha
  Copy number: High Copy
Gene/Insert
  Gene/Insert name: SacB
  Species: bacterial
  Cloning method: Restriction Enzyme; 5′ cloning site unknown (unknown if destroyed); 3′ cloning site unknown (unknown if destroyed)
Terms and licenses: Academic/Nonprofit Terms; Industry Terms: Not Available to Industry
How to cite: pRDAX-EMMI-007 Esp3I//(A)-AarI-SacB-AarI-(Z)//Esp3I was a gift from Gary Lewin (Addgene plasmid # 130215 ; http://n2t.net/addgene:130215 ; RRID:Addgene_130215)
