[The description below was written by a language model from this plasmid's Addgene catalogue record and pLannotate feature annotations shown in this document.]
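Description:
pRDAX-EMMI-007 Esp3I//(A)-AarI-SacB-AarI-(Z)//Esp3I is a custom-built, 4.6 kb synthetic-biology plasmid deposited as an extension to the EMMA modular assembly kit. It is a purely bacterial cloning vector. It replicates from a high-copy ColE1/pUC-type origin and is selected with kanamycin through an aph(3')-Ia gene, which the annotation places downstream of a cat promoter and brackets with the tonB and T7Te terminators. A T3Te terminator lies between the origin and the cassette region, which helps insulate the backbone from transcriptional read-through.

The payload is a counter-selectable stuffer. It contains Bacillus subtilis sacB with its native sacR promoter and control region, and sacB encodes a secreted levansucrase that makes bacteria sensitive to sucrose. The feature table also shows a chloramphenicol acetyltransferase (cat) gene directly downstream of sacB, preceded by a fragment of its promoter, although the catalogue lists only kanamycin as the resistance.

The restriction sites are not annotated, but the construct name gives the intended architecture. Inner AarI sites flank the SacB stuffer and appear to expose fusion sites designated A and Z, and outer Esp3I sites flank the whole unit. Both are type IIS enzymes of the kind used in Golden Gate-style assembly. This layout suggests that parts are assembled into the A–Z position through AarI, displacing sacB so that correct clones survive on sucrose. The assembled unit could then be released or transferred with Esp3I. The record does not spell out this workflow, nor whether cat lies inside the replaceable segment, so these points are an inference from the name rather than a documented fact.
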