Features (pLannotate 1.2.2; 10 found; start..end, strand, type, name):
      6..593     -  rep_origin     ori: high-copy-number ColE1/pMB1/pBR322/pUC origin of replication
    615..644     -  terminator     T3Te terminator: phage T3 early transcription terminator
    750..1195    +  promoter       sacB promoter: sacR; sacB promoter and control region
   1196..2617    +  CDS            SacB: secreted levansucrase that renders bacterial growth sensitive to sucrose; Bacillus subtilis sacB; negative selection marker
   2695..2714    +  promoter       cat promoter (fragment): promoter of the E. coli cat gene encoding chloramphenicol acetyltransferase
   2715..3371    +  CDS            cat: CAT_ECOLX - Experimental evidence at protein level: Swiss-Prot protein existence level 1. This enzyme is an effector of chloramphenicol resistance in bacteria. From Escherichia coli. This protein is used as a marker in many commonly used cloning vectors, such as pACYC184.
   3618..3649    +  terminator     tonB terminator: bidirectional E. coli tonB-P14 transcription terminator
   3650..3752    +  promoter       cat promoter: promoter of the E. coli cat gene encoding chloramphenicol acetyltransferase
   3753..4566    +  CDS            KanR (fragment): aminoglycoside phosphotransferase; aph(3')-Ia; confers resistance to kanamycin in bacteria or G418 (Geneticin®) in eukaryotes
   4589..4616    +  terminator     T7Te terminator: phage T7 early transcription terminator
>Addgene plasmid #130215 | pRDAX-EMMI-007 Esp3I//(A)-AarI-SacB-AarI-(Z)//Esp3I | addgene full sequence | sequence record 310558 | Addgene NGS Result
GCGTTTTTCCATAGGCTCCGCCCCCCTGACGAGCATCACAAAAATCGATGCTCAAGTCAGAGGTGGCGAA
ACCCGACAGGACTATAAAGATACCAGGCGTTTCCCCCTGGAAGCTCCCTCGTGCGCTCTCCTGTTCCGAC
CCTGCCGCTTACCGGATACCTGTCCGCCTTTCTCCCTTCGGGAAGCGTGGCGCTTTCTCATAGCTCACGC
TGTAGGTATCTCAGTTCGGTGTAGGTCGTTCGCTCCAAGCTGGGCTGTGTGCACGAACCCCCCGTTCAGC
CCGACCGCTGCGCCTTATCCGGTAACTATCGTCTTGAGTCCAACCCGGTAAGACACGACTTATCGCCACT
GGCAGCAGCCACTGGTAACAGGATTAGCAGAGCGAGGTATGTAGGCGGTGCTACAGAGTTCTTGAAGTGG
TGGCCTAACTACGGCTACACTAGAAGAACAGTATTTGGTATCTGCGCTCTGCTGAAGCCAGTTACCTCGG
AAAAAGAGTTGGTAGCTCTTGATCCGGCAAACAAACCACCGCTGGTAGCGGTGGTTTTTTTGTTTGCAAG
CAGCAGATTACGCGCAGAAAAAAAGGATCTCAAGAAGATCCTTTGATTTTCTACCGAAGAAAGGCCCACC
CGTGAAGGTGAGCCAGTGAGTTGATTGCAGTCCAGTTACGCTGGAGTCTGAGGCTCGTCCTGAATGCGTC
TCTATATGCAGGTGTCGCAGCGGACACTTCGCGATCCTTTTTAACCCATCACATATACCTGCCGTTCACT
ATTATTTAGTGAAATGAGATATTATGATATTTTCTGAATTGTGATTAAAAAGGCAACTTTATGCCCATGC
AACAGAAACTATAAAAAATACAGAGAATGAAAAGAAACAGATAGATTTTTTAGTTCTTTAGGCCCGTAGT
CTGCAAATCCTTTTATGATTTTCTATCAAACAAAAGAGGAAAATAGACCAGTTGCAATCCAAACGAGAGT
CTAATAGAATGAGGTCGAAAAGTAAATCGCGCGGGTTTGTTACTGATAAAGCAGGCAAGACCTAAAATGT
GTAAAGGGCAAAGTGTATACTTTGGCGTCACCCCTTACATATTTTAGGTCTTTTTTTATTGTGCGTAACT
AACTTGCCATCTTCAAACAGGAGGGCTGGAAGAAGCAGACCGCTAACACAGTACATAAAAAAGGAGACAT
GAACGATGAACATCAAAAAGTTTGCAAAACAAGCAACAGTATTAACCTTTACTACCGCACTGCTGGCAGG
AGGCGCAACTCAAGCGTTTGCGAAAGAAACGAACCAAAAGCCATATAAGGAAACATACGGCATTTCCCAT
ATTACACGCCATGATATGCTGCAAATCCCTGAACAGCAAAAAAATGAAAAATATCAAGTTCCTGAATTCG
ATTCGTCCACAATTAAAAATATCTCTTCTGCAAAAGGCCTGGACGTTTGGGACAGCTGGCCATTACAAAA
CGCTGACGGCACTGTCGCAAACTATCACGGCTACCACATCGTCTTTGCATTAGCCGGAGATCCTAAAAAT
GCGGATGACACATCGATTTACATGTTCTATCAAAAAGTCGGCGAAACTTCTATTGACAGCTGGAAAAACG
CTGGCCGCGTCTTTAAAGACAGCGACAAATTCGATGCAAATGATTCTATCCTAAAAGACCAAACACAAGA
ATGGTCAGGTTCAGCCACATTTACATCTGACGGAAAAATCCGTTTATTCTACACTGATTTCTCCGGTAAA
CATTACGGCAAACAAACACTGACAACTGCACAAGTTAACGTATCAGCATCAGACAGCTCTTTGAACATCA
ACGGTGTAGAGGATTATAAATCAATCTTTGACGGTGACGGAAAAACGTATCAAAATGTACAGCAGTTCAT
CGATGAAGGCAACTACAGCTCAGGCGACAACCATACGCTGAGAGATCCTCACTACGTAGAAGATAAAGGC
CACAAATACTTAGTATTTGAAGCAAACACTGGAACTGAAGATGGCTACCAAGGCGAAGAATCTTTATTTA
ACAAAGCATACTATGGCAAAAGCACATCATTCTTCCGTCAAGAAAGTCAAAAACTTCTGCAAAGCGATAA
AAAACGCACGGCTGAGTTAGCAAACGGCGCTCTCGGTATGATTGAGCTAAACGATGATTACACACTGAAA
AAAGTGATGAAACCGCTGATTGCATCTAACACAGTAACAGATGAAATTGAACGCGCGAACGTCTTTAAAA
TGAACGGCAAATGGTACCTGTTCACTGACTCCCGCGGATCAAAAATGACGATTGACGGCATTACGTCTAA
CGATATTTACATGCTTGGTTATGTTTCTAATTCTTTAACTGGCCCATACAAGCCGCTGAACAAAACTGGC
CTTGTGTTAAAAATGGATCTTGATCCTAACGATGTAACCTTTACTTACTCACACTTCGCTGTACCTCAAG
CGAAAGGAAACAATGTCGTGATTACAAGCTATATGACAAACAGAGGATTCTACGCAGACAAACAATCAAC
GTTTGCGCCAAGCTTCCTGCTGAACATCAAAGGCAAGAAAACATCTGTTGTCAAAGACAGCATCCTTGAA
CAAGGACAATTAACAGTTAACAAATAAAAACGCAAAAGAAAATGCCGATATCCTATTGGCATTTTCTTTT
ATTTCTTATCAACATAAAGGTGAATCCCATAGGGCAGGAGCTAAGGAAGCTAAAATGGAGAAAAAAATCA
CTGGATATACCACCGTTGATATATCCCAATGGCATCGTAAAGAACATTTTGAGGCATTTCAGTCAGTTGC
TCAATGTACCTATAACCAGACCGTTCAGCTGGATATTACGGCCTTTTTAAAGACCGTAAAGAAAAATAAG
CACAAGTTTTATCCGGCCTTTATTCACATTCTTGCCCGCCTGATGAATGCTCATCCGGAATTCCGTATGG
CAATGAAAGACGGTGAGCTGGTGATATGGGATAGTGTTCACCCTTGTTACACCGTTTTCCATGAGCAAAC
TGAAACGTTTTCATCGCTCTGGAGTGAATACCACGACGATTTCCGGCAGTTTCTACACATATATTCGCAA
GATGTGGCGTGTTACGGTGAAAACCTGGCCTATTTCCCTAAAGGGTTTATTGAGAATATGTTTTTCGTGT
CAGCCAATCCCTGGGTGAGTTTCACCAGTTTTGATTTAAACGTGGCCAATATGGACAACTTCTTCGCCCC
CGTTTTCACCATGGGCAAATATTATACGCAAGGCGACAAGGTGCTGATGCCGCTGGCGATTCAGGTTCAT
CATGCCGTTTGTGATGGCTTCCATGTCGGCAGAATGCTTAATGAATTACAACAGTACTGCGATGAGTGGC
AGGGCGGGGCGTAATTCCCGGCCAGGACCCAACGCTGCCCGAGATGCGCCGCGTGCGGCTGCTGGAGATG
GCGGACGCGATGGATATGTTCTGCCAAGGGTTGGTTTGCGCATTCACAGTTCTCCGCAAGAATTGATTGG
CTCCAATTCTTGGAGTGGTGAATCCGTTAGCGAGGTGCCGCCGGCTTCCATGCTCGGAAAGCCGCACGAC
ACCTGCATATAGAGACGTTTAAATCATACCTGACCTCCATAGCAGAAAGTCAAAAGCCTCCGACCGGAGG
CTTTTGACTTGATCGGCACGTAAGAGGTTCCAACTTTCACCATAATGAAATAAGATCACTACCGGGCGTA
TTTTTTGAGTTATCGAGATTTTCAGGAGCTAAGGAAGCTAAAATGAGCCATATTCAACGGGAAACGTCTT
GCTCGAGGCCGCGATTAAATTCCAACATGGATGCTGATTTATATGGGTATAAATGGGCTCGCGATAATGT
CGGGCAATCAGGTGCGACAATCTATCGATTGTATGGGAAGCCCGATGCGCCAGAGTTGTTTCTGAAACAT
GGCAAAGGTAGCGTTGCCAATGATGTTACAGATGAGATGGTCAGGCTAAACTGGCTGACGGAATTTATGC
CTCTTCCGACCATCAAGCATTTTATCCGTACTCCTGATGATGCATGGTTACTCACCACTGCGATCCCAGG
GAAAACAGCATTCCAGGTATTAGAAGAATATCCTGATTCAGGTGAAAATATTGTTGATGCGCTGGCAGTG
TTCCTGCGCCGGTTGCATTCGATTCCTGTTTGTAATTGTCCTTTTAACGGCGATCGCGTATTTCGCCTCG
CTCAGGCGCAATCACGAATGAATAACGGTTTGGTTGGTGCGAGTGATTTTGATGACGAGCGTAATGGCTG
GCCTGTTGAACAAGTCTGGAAAGAAATGCATAAGCTTTTGCCATTCTCACCGGATTCAGTCGTCACTCAT
GGTGATTTCTCACTTGATAACCTTATTTTTGACGAGGGGAAATTAATAGGTTGTATTGATGTTGGACGAG
TCGGAATCGCAGACCGATACCAGGATCTTGCCATCCTATGGAACTGCCTCGGTGAGTTTTCTCCTTCATT
ACAGAAACGGCTTTTTCAAAAATATGGTATTGATAATCCTGATATGAATAAATTGCAGTTTCACTTGATG
CTCGATGAGTTTTTCTGAGGGCCCAAATGTAATCACCTGGCTCACCTTCGGGTGGGCCTTTCTGCGTTGC
TG
